Addgene plasmid #121795: IY001: pMVP (L3-L2) BioID2 + polyA
Purpose: pMVP L3-L2 entry plasmid, contains BioID2 + polyA for 3- or 4-component MultiSite Gateway Pro assembly. Allows fusion of C-term BioID2 to gene of interest.
Depositing lab: Christopher Newgard. Depositing organization: Duke University. Publication: Creation of versatile cloning platforms for transgene expression and dCas9-based epigenome editing. Haldeman JM, Conway AE, Arlotto ME, Slentz DH, Muoio DM, Becker TC, Newgard CB. Nucleic Acids Res. 2018 Dec 27. pii: 5264291. doi: 10.1093/nar/gky1286. PubMed 30590691.
Backbone
  Vector backbone: pDONR221 P3-P2
  Backbone manufacturer: Invitrogen
  Backbone size w/o insert (bp): 2555
  Vector type: Synthetic Biology ; pMVP Gateway Entry Plasmid
Growth in bacteria
  Bacterial resistance: Kanamycin, 50 μg/mL
  Growth temperature: 37°C
  Growth strain: DH5alpha
  Copy number: High Copy
Gene/Insert
  Gene/Insert name: BioID2 + polyA
  Species: Synthetic
  Insert size (bp): 985
  Cloning method: Gateway Cloning
  Sequencing primers: 5′ M13F; 3′ M13R
Terms and licenses: Academic/Nonprofit Terms; Industry Terms: Not Available to Industry
Depositor comments: BioID2 sequence derived from Addgene #74223
How to cite: IY001: pMVP (L3-L2) BioID2 + polyA was a gift from Christopher Newgard (Addgene plasmid # 121795 ; http://n2t.net/addgene:121795 ; RRID:Addgene_121795)
