[The description below was written by a language model from this plasmid's Addgene catalogue record and pLannotate feature annotations shown in this document.]
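Description:
IY001: pMVP (L3-L2) BioID2 + polyA is a Gateway entry plasmid from the pMVP modular cloning platform, built by recombining a synthetic BioID2-plus-polyadenylation cassette into the Invitrogen pDONR221 P3-P2 donor backbone. It is a small (about 3.5 kb), high-copy plasmid maintained in E. coli through a ColE1/pUC-type origin and selected with kanamycin via the aph(3')-Ia KanR gene. As is typical of pDONR-derived entry clones, rrnB T1 and T2 transcription terminators sit upstream of the recombination cassette to insulate it from read-through, and a T7 promoter and short lacI and lacZα remnants flank the region as backbone leftovers rather than functional elements. M13 forward and reverse primer sites are listed for sequencing the insert.

The payload lies between attL3 and attL2 sites and consists of the BioID2 coding sequence, a promiscuous R40G mutant of the Aquifex aeolicus biotin protein ligase, followed by the bovine growth hormone poly(A) signal. The plasmid carries no eukaryotic promoter of its own and is not an expression vector. Instead, it serves as the terminal module in 3- or 4-component MultiSite Gateway Pro LR reactions, where it is combined with other entry plasmids supplying a promoter and a gene of interest and with a destination vector. The attL3 junction places BioID2 downstream of the gene of interest to create a C-terminal fusion, and the bGH signal terminates the assembled transcript. BioID2 fusions of this kind are generally used for proximity-dependent biotinylation to label and identify proteins near the bait.
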