Features (pLannotate 1.2.2; 11 found; start..end, strand, type, name):
    121..213     +  CDS            lacI (fragment): lac repressor; lacI; The lac repressor binds to the lac operator to inhibit transcription in E. coli. This inhibition can be relieved by adding lactose or isopropyl-β-D-thiogalactopyranoside (IPTG).
    268..295     -  terminator     rrnB T2 terminator: transcription terminator T2 from the E. coli rrnB gene
    427..470     +  terminator     rrnB T1 terminator: Escherichia coli rrnB; transcription terminator T1 from the E. coli rrnB gene
    517..553     -  CDS            lacZα (fragment): LacZα fragment of β-galactosidase; lacZ fragment
    570..665     +  protein_bind   attL3: mutant version of attL; recombination site for the Gateway® LR reaction LR Clonase™
    707..1402    +  CDS            BioID2: promiscuous R40G mutant of a biotin protein ligase from Aquifex aeolicus (Kim et al., 2016)
   1436..1547    +  polyA_signal   bGH poly(A) signal: bovine growth hormone polyadenylation signal
   1652..1751    -  protein_bind   attL2: mutant version of attL; recombination site for the Gateway® LR reaction LR Clonase™
   1782..1800    -  promoter       T7 promoter: promoter for bacteriophage T7 RNA polymerase
   1934..2743    +  CDS            KanR: aminoglycoside phosphotransferase; aph(3')-Ia; confers resistance to kanamycin in bacteria or G418 (Geneticin®) in eukaryotes
   2890..3478    +  rep_origin     ori: high-copy-number ColE1/pMB1/pBR322/pUC origin of replication
>Addgene plasmid #121795 | IY001: pMVP (L3-L2) BioID2 + polyA | addgene full sequence | sequence record 237299 | Addgene NGS Result
CTTTCCTGCGTTATCCCCTGATTCTGTGGATAACCGTATTACCGCCTTTGAGTGAGCTGATACCGCTCGC
CGCAGCCGAACGACCGAGCGCAGCGAGTCAGTGAGCGAGGAAGCGGAAGAGCGCCCAATACGCAAACCGC
CTCTCCCCGCGCGTTGGCCGATTCATTAATGCAGCTGGCACGACAGGTTTCCCGACTGGAAAGCGGGCAG
TGAGCGCAACGCAATTAATACGCGTACCGCTAGCCAGGAAGAGTTTGTAGAAACGCAAAAAGGCCATCCG
TCAGGATGGCCTTCTGCTTAGTTTGATGCCTGGCAGTTTATGGCGGGCGTCCTGCCCGCCACCCTCCGGG
CCGTTGCTTCACAACGTTCAAATCCGCTCCCGGCGGATTTGTCCTACTCAGGAGAGCGTTCACCGACAAA
CAACAGATAAAACGAAAGGCCCAGTCTTCCGACTGAGCCTTTCGTTTTATTTGATGCCTGGCAGTTCCCT
ACTCTCGCGTTAACGCTAGCATGGATGTTTTCCCAGTCACGACGTTGTAAAACGACGGCCAGTCTTAAGC
TCGGGCCCCAAATAATGATTTTATTTTGACTGATAGTGACCTGTTCGTTGCAACAAATTGATGAGCAATG
CTTTTTTATAATGCCAACTTTGTATAATAAAGTTGGTGGCGGATCCGGCGGAGGTGGATCTGGAGGTGGA
GGCTCCTTCAAGAACCTGATCTGGCTGAAGGAGGTGGACAGCACCCAGGAGAGACTCAAGGAGTGGAACG
TGAGCTACGGCACCGCCCTTGTGGCCGACAGACAGACCAAGGGCAGAGGCGGCCTGGGCAGAAAGTGGCT
TAGCCAGGAGGGCGGCCTGTACTTCAGCTTCCTGCTCAACCCCAAGGAGTTCGAGAACCTGCTTCAGCTG
CCCCTCGTGCTTGGCCTGAGCGTGAGCGAGGCCCTGGAGGAGATCACCGAGATCCCCTTCAGCCTCAAGT
GGCCCAACGACGTGTACTTCCAGGAGAAGAAGGTGAGCGGCGTGCTGTGCGAGCTTAGCAAGGACAAGCT
GATCGTGGGCATCGGCATCAACGTGAACCAGAGAGAGATCCCCGAGGAGATCAAGGACAGAGCCACCACC
CTCTACGAGATCACCGGCAAGGACTGGGACAGAAAGGAGGTGCTCCTTAAGGTGCTGAAGAGAATCAGCG
AGAACCTCAAGAAGTTCAAGGAGAAGAGCTTCAAGGAGTTCAAGGGCAAGATCGAGAGCAAGATGCTGTA
CCTGGGCGAGGAGGTGAAGCTTCTGGGCGAGGGCAAGATCACCGGCAAGCTGGTGGGCCTTAGCGAGAAG
GGCGGCGCCCTGATCCTGACCGAGGAGGGCATCAAGGAGATCCTTAGCGGCGAGTTCAGCCTGAGAAGAA
GCTAATAATTCCTAGAGCTCGCTGATCAGCCTCGACTGTGCCTTCTAGTTGCCAGCCATCTGTTGTTTGC
CCCTCCCCCGTGCCTTCCTTGACCCTGGAAGGTGCCACTCCCACTGTCCTTTCCTAATAAAATGAGGAAA
TTGCATCGCATTGTCTGAGTAGGTGTCATTCTATTCTGGGGGGTGGGGTGGGGCAGGACAGCAAGGGGGA
GGATTGGGAAGAGAATAGCAGGCATGCTGGGGAGGTACCTGACCCAGCTTTCTTGTACAAAGTTGGCATT
ATAAGAAAGCATTGCTTATCAATTTGTTGCAACGAACAGGTCACTATCAGTCAAAATAAAATCATTATTT
GCCATCCAGCTGCAGGGCGGCCGCGATATCCCCTATAGTGAGTCGTATTACATGGTCATAGCTGTTTCCT
GGCAGCTCTGGCCCGTGTCTCAAAATCTCTGATGTTACATTGCACAAGATAAAAATATATCATCATGAAC
AATAAAACTGTCTGCTTACATAAACAGTAATACAAGGGGTGTTATGAGCCATATTCAACGGGAAACGTCG
AGGCCGCGATTAAATTCCAACATGGATGCTGATTTATATGGGTATAAATGGGCTCGCGATAATGTCGGGC
AATCAGGTGCGACAATCTATCGCTTGTATGGGAAGCCCGATGCGCCAGAGTTGTTTCTGAAACATGGCAA
AGGTAGCGTTGCCAATGATGTTACAGATGAGATGGTCAGACTAAACTGGCTGACGGAATTTATGCCTCTT
CCGACCATCAAGCATTTTATCCGTACTCCTGATGATGCATGGTTACTCACCACTGCGATCCCCGGAAAAA
CAGCATTCCAGGTATTAGAAGAATATCCTGATTCAGGTGAAAATATTGTTGATGCGCTGGCAGTGTTCCT
GCGCCGGTTGCATTCGATTCCTGTTTGTAATTGTCCTTTTAACAGCGATCGCGTATTTCGTCTCGCTCAG
GCGCAATCACGAATGAATAACGGTTTGGTTGATGCGAGTGATTTTGATGACGAGCGTAATGGCTGGCCTG
TTGAACAAGTCTGGAAAGAAATGCATAAACTTTTGCCATTCTCACCGGATTCAGTCGTCACTCATGGTGA
TTTCTCACTTGATAACCTTATTTTTGACGAGGGGAAATTAATAGGTTGTATTGATGTTGGACGAGTCGGA
ATCGCAGACCGATACCAGGATCTTGCCATCCTATGGAACTGCCTCGGTGAGTTTTCTCCTTCATTACAGA
AACGGCTTTTTCAAAAATATGGTATTGATAATCCTGATATGAATAAATTGCAGTTTCATTTGATGCTCGA
TGAGTTTTTCTAATCAGAATTGGTTAATTGGTTGTAACACTGGCAGAGCATTACGCTGACTTGACGGGAC
GGCGCAAGCTCATGACCAAAATCCCTTAACGTGAGTTACGCGTCGTTCCACTGAGCGTCAGACCCCGTAG
AAAAGATCAAAGGATCTTCTTGAGATCCTTTTTTTCTGCGCGTAATCTGCTGCTTGCAAACAAAAAAACC
ACCGCTACCAGCGGTGGTTTGTTTGCCGGATCAAGAGCTACCAACTCTTTTTCCGAAGGTAACTGGCTTC
AGCAGAGCGCAGATACCAAATACTGTTCTTCTAGTGTAGCCGTAGTTAGGCCACCACTTCAAGAACTCTG
TAGCACCGCCTACATACCTCGCTCTGCTAATCCTGTTACCAGTGGCTGCTGCCAGTGGCGATAAGTCGTG
TCTTACCGGGTTGGACTCAAGACGATAGTTACCGGATAAGGCGCAGCGGTCGGGCTGAACGGGGGGTTCG
TGCACACAGCCCAGCTTGGAGCGAACGACCTACACCGAACTGAGATACCTACAGCGTGAGCTATGAGAAA
GCGCCACGCTTCCCGAAGGGAGAAAGGCGGACAGGTATCCGGTAAGCGGCAGGGTCGGAACAGGAGAGCG
CACGAGGGAGCTTCCAGGGGGAAACGCCTGGTATCTTTATAGTCCTGTCGGGTTTCGCCACCTCTGACTT
GAGCGTCGATTTTTGTGATGCTCGTCAGGGGGGCGGAGCCTATGGAAAAACGCCAGCAACGCGGCCTTTT
TACGGTTCCTGGCCTTTTGCTGGCCTTTTGCTCACATGTT
